Addgene plasmid #209953: pNL3.2.CMV.5UTR-TH.NLuc-PEST.Hygro
Purpose: In mammalian cells expresses NanoLuc mRNA with the TH in the 5'-UTR. Also expresses a hygromycin resistance marker.
Depositing lab: Kevin Weeks. Depositing organization: University of North Carolina at Chapel Hill. Publication: Functional Proximity across an mRNA. Hatfield BM, Weidmann CA, McCutchin CA, Irving PS, Nelson IM, Felder S, Weeks KM. Biochemistry. 2025 Sep 16;64(18):3854-3865. doi: 10.1021/acs.biochem.5c00340. Epub 2025 Aug 12. PubMed 40792674.
Backbone
  Vector backbone: pNL3.2
  Total vector size (bp): 5690
  Vector type: Mammalian Expression
  Selectable markers: Hygromycin
Growth in bacteria
  Bacterial resistance: Ampicillin, 100 μg/mL
  Growth temperature: 37°C
  Growth strain: DH5alpha
  Copy number: High Copy
Gene/Insert 1
  Gene/Insert name: NanoLuc
  Species: Synthetic; derived from Oplophorus gracilirostris
  Insert size (bp): 639
  Promoter: CMV
  Cloning method: Unknown
  Sequencing primers: 5′ NA; 3′ NA
Gene/Insert 2
  Gene/Insert name: Hygromycin resistance marker
  Insert size (bp): 1038
  Promoter: SV40
  Cloning method: Unknown
  Sequencing primers: 5′ NA; 3′ NA
Resource information
  A portion of this plasmid was derived from a plasmid made by: promega
Terms and licenses: Academic/Nonprofit Terms; Industry Terms: Not Available to Industry
How to cite: pNL3.2.CMV.5UTR-TH.NLuc-PEST.Hygro was a gift from Kevin Weeks (Addgene plasmid # 209953 ; http://n2t.net/addgene:209953 ; RRID:Addgene_209953)
