[The description below was written by a language model from this plasmid's Addgene catalogue record and pLannotate feature annotations shown in this document.]
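Description:
pNL3.2.CMV.5UTR-TH.NLuc-PEST.Hygro is a 5,690 bp mammalian expression reporter plasmid built on the pNL3.2 luciferase backbone, part of which derives from a commercial vector. In bacteria it is maintained at high copy through a ColE1/pUC-type origin and selected with ampicillin via the β-lactamase gene. A short tetracycline-resistance fragment annotated near the origin appears to be a backbone remnant, not a functional marker.

The main payload is a CMV immediate-early enhancer and promoter driving a human codon-optimized NanoLuc luciferase, a synthetic enzyme derived from the shrimp Oplophorus gracilirostris. The coding sequence is followed in the same orientation by a fragment matching ornithine decarboxylase. This fragment corresponds to the PEST degradation motif named in the plasmid title, which destabilizes the reporter protein so that the luminescence signal tracks recent expression more closely. Between the promoter and the luciferase start lies an engineered 5′ untranslated region carrying the element the record calls "TH". The record does not define this abbreviation, but the feature table detects an MS2 coat protein-binding stem loop in this region. An SV40 polyadenylation signal is annotated downstream of the reporter. A synthetic poly(A) signal and a transcriptional pause site upstream of the CMV enhancer limit read-through from the backbone.

A separate cassette uses the SV40 enhancer/early promoter to express hygromycin B phosphotransferase, ending in a synthetic poly(A) signal, which allows selection of stably transfected mammalian cells. The stated purpose is to express NanoLuc mRNA bearing the TH element in its 5′ UTR. This makes luciferase output available as a readout of how that element affects the transcript.
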