Features (pLannotate 1.2.2; 16 found; start..end, strand, type, name):
    153..530     +  enhancer       CMV enhancer: human cytomegalovirus immediate early enhancer
    532..731     +  promoter       CMV promoter: human cytomegalovirus (CMV) immediate early promoter
    811..829     +  misc_RNA       MS2 stem loop: stem loop that binds the bacteriophage MS2 coat protein
    920..1432    +  CDS            Nluc: NanoLuc® luciferase human codon-optimized
   1445..1555    +  CDS            ODC1 (fragment): DCOR_HUMAN - Experimental evidence at protein level: Swiss-Prot protein existence level 1. Catalyzes the first and rate-limiting step of polyamine biosynthesis that converts ornithine into putrescine, which is the precursor for the polyamines, spermidine and spermine. Polyamines are essential for cell proliferation and are implicated in cellular processes, ranging from DNA replication to apoptosis. From Homo sapiens (Human).
   1645..1766    -  polyA_signal   SV40 poly(A) signal: SV40 polyadenylation signal
   1792..1923    -  CDS            LT_SV40 (fragment): Experimental evidence at protein level: Swiss-Prot protein existence level 1. Isoform 17kT antigen targets host RBL2 for degradation and promotes cell proliferation. Transactivates host cyclin A promoter through its J domain. From Simian virus 40 (SV40).
   1960..2317    +  promoter       SV40 promoter: SV40 enhancer and early promoter
   2348..3385    +  CDS            HygR: hygromycin B phosphotransferase confers resistance to hygromycin
   3409..3457    +  polyA_signal   poly(A) signal: synthetic polyadenylation signal
   3473..3604    +  CDS            TcR (fragment): tetracycline efflux protein; tet; confers resistance to tetracycline
   3784..4372    -  rep_origin     ori: high-copy-number ColE1/pMB1/pBR322/pUC origin of replication
   4572..5432    -  CDS            AmpR: β-lactamase confers resistance to ampicillin, carbenicillin, and related antibiotics
   5433..5474    -  promoter       AmpR promoter (fragment): bla
   5537..5585    +  polyA_signal   poly(A) signal: synthetic polyadenylation signal
   5599..5690    +  misc_feature   pause site: RNA polymerase II transcriptional pause signal from the human α2 globin gene
>Addgene plasmid #209953 | pNL3.2.CMV.5UTR-TH.NLuc-PEST.Hygro | addgene full sequence | sequence record 418738 | Addgene NGS Result
GGCCTAACTGGCCTCAATATTGGCCATTAGCCATATTATTCATTGGTTATATAGCATAAATCAATATTGG
CTATTGGCCATTGCATACGTTGTATCTATATCATAATATGTACATTTATATTGGCTCATGTCCAATATGA
CCGCCATGTTGGCATTGATTATTGACTAGTTATTAATAGTAATCAATTACGGGGTCATTAGTTCATAGCC
CATATATGGAGTTCCGCGTTACATAACTTACGGTAAATGGCCCGCCTGGCTGACCGCCCAACGACCCCCG
CCCATTGACGTCAATAATGACGTATGTTCCCATAGTAACGCCAATAGGGACTTTCCATTGACGTCAATGG
GTGGAGTATTTACGGTAAACTGCCCACTTGGCAGTACATCAAGTGTATCATATGCCAAGTCCGCCCCCTA
TTGACGTCAATGACGGTAAATGGCCCGCCTGGCATTATGCCCAGTACATGACCTTACGGGACTTTCCTAC
TTGGCAGTACATCTACGTATTAGTCATCGCTATTACCATGGTGATGCGGTTTTGGCAGTACACCAATGGG
CGTGGATAGCGGTTTGACTCACGGGGATTTCCAAGTCTCCACCCCATTGACGTCAATGGGAGTTTGTTTT
GGCACCAAAATCAACGGGACTTTCCAAAATGTCGTAATAACCCCGCCCCGTTGACGCAAATGGGCGGTAG
GCGTGTACGGTGGGAGGTCTATATAAGCAGAGCTCGTTTAGTGAACCGTCAGATCACTAGAAGCTTTATT
GCGGTAGTTTATCACAGTTTCTAGGCGATCGCTCGAGAAAACATGAGGATCACCCATGTCTGCAGGTCGA
CTCTAGAAATAAATTGCTAACGCAGTCAGTGGGCCTCGGCGGCCAAGCTTGGCAATCCGGTACTGTTGGT
AAAGCCACCATGGTCTTCACACTCGAAGATTTCGTTGGGGACTGGCGACAGACAGCCGGCTACAACCTGG
ACCAAGTCCTTGAACAGGGAGGTGTGTCCAGTTTGTTTCAGAATCTCGGGGTGTCCGTAACTCCGATCCA
AAGGATTGTCCTGAGCGGTGAAAATGGGCTGAAGATCGACATCCATGTCATCATCCCGTATGAAGGTCTG
AGCGGCGACCAAATGGGCCAGATCGAAAAAATTTTTAAGGTGGTGTACCCTGTGGATGATCATCACTTTA
AGGTGATCCTGCACTATGGCACACTGGTAATCGACGGGGTTACGCCGAACATGATCGACTATTTCGGACG
GCCGTATGAAGGCATCGCCGTGTTCGACGGCAAAAAGATCACTGTAACAGGGACCCTGTGGAACGGCAAC
AAAATTATCGACGAGCGCCTGATCAACCCCGACGGCTCCCTGCTGTTCCGAGTAACCATCAACGGAGTGA
CCGGCTGGCGGCTGTGCGAACGCATTCTGGCGAATTCTCACGGCTTTCCGCCTGAGGTTGAAGAGCAAGC
CGCCGATACATTGCCTATGTCCTGCGCACAAGAAAGCGGTATGGACCGGCACCCAGCCGCTTGTGCTTCA
GCTCGCATCAACGTCTAAGGCCGCGACTCTAGAGTCGCTCGAGGGCTGGTACCGTTGCTAGCACGAGCGG
CCGCTTACCGGCCGGCCGCTTCGAGCAGACATGATAAGATACATTGATGAGTTTGGACAAACCACAACTA
GAATGCAGTGAAAAAAATGCTTTATTTGTGAAATTTGTGATGCTATTGCTTTATTTGTAACCATTATAAG
CTGCAATAAACAAGTTAACAACAACAATTGCATTCATTTTATGTTTCAGGTTCAGGGGGAGGTGTGGGAG
GTTTTTTAAAGCAAGTAAAACCTCTACAAATGTGGTAAAATCGATAAGGATCCGTTTGCGTATTGGGCGC
TCTTCCGCTGATCTGCGCAGCACCATGGCCTGAAATAACCTCTGAAAGAGGAACTTGGTTAGCTACCTTC
TGAGGCGGAAAGAACCAGCTGTGGAATGTGTGTCAGTTAGGGTGTGGAAAGTCCCCAGGCTCCCCAGCAG
GCAGAAGTATGCAAAGCATGCATCTCAATTAGTCAGCAACCAGGTGTGGAAAGTCCCCAGGCTCCCCAGC
AGGCAGAAGTATGCAAAGCATGCATCTCAATTAGTCAGCAACCATAGTCCCGCCCCTAACTCCGCCCATC
CCGCCCCTAACTCCGCCCAGTTCCGCCCATTCTCCGCCCCATGGCTGACTAATTTTTTTTATTTATGCAG
AGGCCGAGGCCGCCTCTGCCTCTGAGCTATTCCAGAAGTAGTGAGGAGGCTTTTTTGGAGGCCTAGGCTT
TTGCAAAAAGCTCGATTCTTCTGACACTAGCGCCACCATGAAGAAGCCCGAACTCACCGCTACCAGCGTT
GAAAAATTTCTCATCGAGAAGTTCGACAGTGTGAGCGACCTGATGCAGTTGTCGGAGGGCGAAGAGAGCC
GAGCCTTCAGCTTCGATGTCGGCGGACGCGGCTATGTACTGCGGGTGAATAGCTGCGCTGATGGCTTCTA
CAAAGACCGCTACGTGTACCGCCACTTCGCCAGCGCTGCACTACCCATCCCCGAAGTGTTGGACATCGGC
GAGTTCAGCGAGAGCCTGACATACTGCATCAGTAGACGCGCCCAAGGCGTTACTCTCCAAGACCTCCCCG
AAACAGAGCTGCCTGCTGTGTTACAGCCTGTCGCCGAAGCTATGGATGCTATTGCCGCCGCCGACCTCAG
TCAAACCAGCGGCTTCGGCCCATTCGGGCCCCAAGGCATCGGCCAGTACACAACCTGGCGGGATTTCATT
TGCGCCATTGCTGATCCCCATGTCTACCACTGGCAGACCGTGATGGACGACACCGTGTCCGCCAGCGTAG
CTCAAGCCCTGGACGAACTGATGCTGTGGGCCGAAGACTGTCCCGAGGTGCGCCACCTCGTCCATGCCGA
CTTCGGCAGCAACAACGTCCTGACCGACAACGGCCGCATCACCGCCGTAATCGACTGGTCCGAAGCTATG
TTCGGGGACAGTCAGTACGAGGTGGCCAACATCTTCTTCTGGCGGCCCTGGCTGGCTTGCATGGAGCAGC
AGACTCGCTACTTCGAGCGCCGGCATCCCGAGCTGGCCGGCAGCCCTCGTCTGCGAGCCTACATGCTGCG
CATCGGCCTGGATCAGCTCTACCAGAGCCTCGTGGACGGCAACTTCGACGATGCTGCCTGGGCTCAAGGC
CGCTGCGATGCCATCGTCCGCAGCGGGGCCGGCACCGTCGGTCGCACACAAATCGCTCGCCGGAGCGCAG
CCGTATGGACCGACGGCTGCGTCGAGGTGCTGGCCGACAGCGGCAACCGCCGGCCCAGTACACGACCGCG
CGCTAAGGAGGTAGGTCGAGTTTAAACTCTAGAACCGGTCATGGCCGCAATAAAATATCTTTATTTTCAT
TACATCTGTGTGTTGGTTTTTTGTGTGTTCGAACTAGATGCTGTCGACCGATGCCCTTGAGAGCCTTCAA
CCCAGTCAGCTCCTTCCGGTGGGCGCGGGGCATGACTATCGTCGCCGCACTTATGACTGTCTTCTTTATC
ATGCAACTCGTAGGACAGGTGCCGGCAGCGCTCTTCCGCTTCCTCGCTCACTGACTCGCTGCGCTCGGTC
GTTCGGCTGCGGCGAGCGGTATCAGCTCACTCAAAGGCGGTAATACGGTTATCCACAGAATCAGGGGATA
ACGCAGGAAAGAACATGTGAGCAAAAGGCCAGCAAAAGGCCAGGAACCGTAAAAAGGCCGCGTTGCTGGC
GTTTTTCCATAGGCTCCGCCCCCCTGACGAGCATCACAAAAATCGACGCTCAAGTCAGAGGTGGCGAAAC
CCGACAGGACTATAAAGATACCAGGCGTTTCCCCCTGGAAGCTCCCTCGTGCGCTCTCCTGTTCCGACCC
TGCCGCTTACCGGATACCTGTCCGCCTTTCTCCCTTCGGGAAGCGTGGCGCTTTCTCATAGCTCACGCTG
TAGGTATCTCAGTTCGGTGTAGGTCGTTCGCTCCAAGCTGGGCTGTGTGCACGAACCCCCCGTTCAGCCC
GACCGCTGCGCCTTATCCGGTAACTATCGTCTTGAGTCCAACCCGGTAAGACACGACTTATCGCCACTGG
CAGCAGCCACTGGTAACAGGATTAGCAGAGCGAGGTATGTAGGCGGTGCTACAGAGTTCTTGAAGTGGTG
GCCTAACTACGGCTACACTAGAAGAACAGTATTTGGTATCTGCGCTCTGCTGAAGCCAGTTACCTTCGGA
AAAAGAGTTGGTAGCTCTTGATCCGGCAAACAAACCACCGCTGGTAGCGGTGGTTTTTTTGTTTGCAAGC
AGCAGATTACGCGCAGAAAAAAAGGATCTCAAGAAGATCCTTTGATCTTTTCTACGGGGTCTGACGCTCA
GTGGAACGAAAACTCACGTTAAGGGATTTTGGTCATGAGATTATCAAAAAGGATCTTCACCTAGATCCTT
TTAAATTAAAAATGAAGTTTTAAATCAATCTAAAGTATATATGAGTAAACTTGGTCTGACAGCGGCCGCA
AATGCTAAACCACTGCAGTGGTTACCAGTGCTTGATCAGTGAGGCACCGATCTCAGCGATCTGCCTATTT
CGTTCGTCCATAGTGGCCTGACTCCCCGTCGTGTAGATCACTACGATTCGTGAGGGCTTACCATCAGGCC
CCAGCGCAGCAATGATGCCGCGAGAGCCGCGTTCACCGGCCCCCGATTTGTCAGCAATGAACCAGCCAGC
AGGGAGGGCCGAGCGAAGAAGTGGTCCTGCTACTTTGTCCGCCTCCATCCAGTCTATGAGCTGCTGTCGT
GATGCTAGAGTAAGAAGTTCGCCAGTGAGTAGTTTCCGAAGAGTTGTGGCCATTGCTACTGGCATCGTGG
TATCACGCTCGTCGTTCGGTATGGCTTCGTTCAACTCTGGTTCCCAGCGGTCAAGCCGGGTCACATGATC
ACCCATATTATGAAGAAATGCAGTCAGCTCCTTAGGGCCTCCGATCGTTGTCAGAAGTAAGTTGGCCGCG
GTGTTGTCGCTCATGGTAATGGCAGCACTACACAATTCTCTTACCGTCATGCCATCCGTAAGATGCTTTT
CCGTGACCGGCGAGTACTCAACCAAGTCGTTTTGTGAGTAGTGTATACGGCGACCAAGCTGCTCTTGCCC
GGCGTCTATACGGGACAACACCGCGCCACATAGCAGTACTTTGAAAGTGCTCATCATCGGGAATCGTTCT
TCGGGGCGGAAAGACTCAAGGATCTTGCCGCTATTGAGATCCAGTTCGATATAGCCCACTCTTGCACCCA
GTTGATCTTCAGCATCTTTTACTTTCACCAGCGTTTCGGGGTGTGCAAAAACAGGCAAGCAAAATGCCGC
AAAGAAGGGAATGAGTGCGACACGAAAATGTTGGATGCTCATACTCGTCCTTTTTCAATATTATTGAAGC
ATTTATCAGGGTTACTAGTACGTCTCTCAAGGATAAGTAAGTAATATTAAGGTACGGGAGGTATTGGACA
GGCCGCAATAAAATATCTTTATTTTCATTACATCTGTGTGTTGGTTTTTTGTGTGAATCGATAGTACTAA
CATACGCTCTCCATCAAAACAAAACGAAACAAAACAAACTAGCAAAATAGGCTGTCCCCAGTGCAAGTGC
AGGTGCCAGAACATTTCTCT
